Addgene plasmid #161312: pDONR221-SLC35C2_STOP
Purpose: Gateway entry clone with codon-optimized ORF sequence for subcloning into custom expression vectors. Contains a STOP codon at the end of the codon-optimized ORF sequence.
Depositing lab: RESOLUTE Consortium & Giulio Superti-Furga. Publication: The RESOLUTE consortium: unlocking SLC transporters for drug discovery. Superti-Furga G, Lackner D, Wiedmer T, Ingles-Prieto A, Barbosa B, Girardi E, Goldmann U, Gurtl B, Klavins K, Klimek C, Lindinger S, Lineiro-Retes E, Muller AC, Onstein S, Redinger G, Reil D, Sedlyarov V, Wolf G, Crawford M, Everley R, ... Steppan CM. Nat Rev Drug Discov. 2020 Jul;19(7):429-430. doi: 10.1038/d41573-020-00056-6. PubMed 32265506.
Backbone
  Vector backbone: pDONR221
  Backbone manufacturer: ThermoFisher Scientific
  Backbone size w/o insert (bp): 2550
  Vector type: Mammalian Expression
Growth in bacteria
  Bacterial resistance: Kanamycin, 50 μg/mL
  Growth temperature: 37°C
  Growth strain: NEB Stable
  Copy number: High Copy
Gene/Insert
  Gene/Insert name: SLC35C2 (alt name: CGI-15, bA394O2.1, C20orf5, OVCOV1)
  Species: H. sapiens (human)
  Insert size (bp): 1098
  Entrez Gene: SLC35C2 (a.k.a. BA394O2.1, C20orf5, CGI-15, OVCOV1)
  Cloning method: Gateway Cloning
  Sequencing primers: 5′ M13-fwd; 3′ M13-rev
Terms and licenses: Academic/Nonprofit Terms; Industry Terms
Depositor comments: This plasmid contains a STOP codon at the end of the codon-optimized ORF. For the version of this plasmid that does not contain a STOP codon, please see Addgene plasmid 132146 For more information on the full Resolute plasmid collection, please see www.addgene.org/depositor-collections/re-solute/. Please provide your feedback on this plasmid to the RESOLUTE consortium by filling out their RESOLUTE repository feedback form: https://forms.office.com/Pages/ResponsePage.aspx?id=0e05yklzmkS7rjFGQL4N7z4feCLQvEJAmVcOCM_u885UN1JJRko0Ukg4TVQwNTZLOUxPQVJWT1NHUCQlQCN0PWcu Please note that this plasmid does not have a rrnB T1 terminator. This does not affect overall plasmid function.
How to cite: pDONR221-SLC35C2_STOP was a gift from RESOLUTE Consortium & Giulio Superti-Furga (Addgene plasmid # 161312 ; http://n2t.net/addgene:161312 ; RRID:Addgene_161312)
