[The description below was written by a language model from this plasmid's Addgene catalogue record and pLannotate feature annotations shown in this document.]
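Description:
pDONR221-SLC35C2_STOP is a Gateway entry clone built on the pDONR221 backbone, carrying a codon-optimized open reading frame for human SLC35C2 (also known as C20orf5, OVCOV1 or CGI-15). The sequenced plasmid is about 3.5 kb. It is propagated in E. coli from a high-copy ColE1/pUC-type origin and selected with kanamycin through an aminoglycoside phosphotransferase (KanR) gene. Although the catalogue lists the vector type as mammalian expression, the feature table shows no eukaryotic promoter upstream of the ORF. The plasmid is therefore a shuttle for the coding sequence rather than an expression construct in its own right.

The roughly 1.1 kb SLC35C2 ORF sits between attL1 and attL2 sites, the recombination sites used in the Gateway LR reaction. This lets the insert be transferred directionally into any attR-containing destination vector chosen by the user. The ORF ends in a STOP codon, so this version suits native or N-terminally tagged expression rather than C-terminal fusions, and a companion clone without the stop codon exists for that purpose. Other annotated backbone elements are a T7 promoter just outside attL2, an rrnB T2 terminator, and short lacI and lacZα fragments that appear to be backbone remnants. The depositor notes that the rrnB T1 terminator is absent and that this does not affect plasmid function.

SLC35C2 is annotated as a possible GDP-fucose transporter, or a factor that enhances Notch fucosylation and signalling, and it may have a role in the cellular response to hypoxia. The clone belongs to a consortium-wide collection of solute carrier ORFs made for subcloning into custom expression vectors for transporter research.
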