Features (pLannotate 1.2.2; 9 found; start..end, strand, type, name):
      1..100     +  protein_bind   attL1: mutant version of attL; recombination site for the Gateway® LR reaction LR Clonase™
    106..1200    +  CDS            SLC35C2: S35C2_HUMAN - Also known as C20orf5, OVCOV1. Experimental evidence at protein level: Swiss-Prot protein existence level 1. May play an important role in the cellular response to tissue hypoxia. May be either a GDP-fucose transporter that competes with SLC35C1 for GDP-fucose, or a factor that otherwise enhances the fucosylation of Notch and is required for optimal Notch signaling in mammalian cells. From Homo sapiens (Human).
   1205..1304    -  protein_bind   attL2: mutant version of attL; recombination site for the Gateway® LR reaction LR Clonase™
   1322..1340    -  promoter       T7 promoter: promoter for bacteriophage T7 RNA polymerase
   1474..2283    +  CDS            KanR: aminoglycoside phosphotransferase; aph(3')-Ia; confers resistance to kanamycin in bacteria or G418 (Geneticin®) in eukaryotes
   2430..3018    +  rep_origin     ori: high-copy-number ColE1/pMB1/pBR322/pUC origin of replication
   3201..3293    +  CDS            lacI (fragment): lac repressor; lacI; The lac repressor binds to the lac operator to inhibit transcription in E. coli. This inhibition can be relieved by adding lactose or isopropyl-β-D-thiogalactopyranoside (IPTG).
   3348..3375    -  terminator     rrnB T2 terminator: transcription terminator T2 from the E. coli rrnB gene
   3429..3465    -  CDS            lacZα (fragment): LacZα fragment of β-galactosidase; lacZ fragment
>Addgene plasmid #161312 | pDONR221-SLC35C2_STOP | addgene full sequence | sequence record 345389 | Addgene NGS Result
CAAATAATGATTTTATTTTGACTGATAGTGACCTGTTCGTTGCAACACATTGATGAGCAATGCTTTTTTA
TAATGCCAACTTTGTACAAAAAAGCAGGCTCCACCATGGGCCGGTGGGCACTGGATGTGGCCTTCCTGTG
GAAGGCCGTGCTGACCCTGGGACTGGTGCTGCTGTACTATTGCTTCTCTATCGGCATCACCTTTTACAAC
AAGTGGCTGACAAAGAGCTTCCACTTTCCTCTTTTCATGACCATGCTTCATTTGGCTGTGATCTTCCTGT
TTAGCGCCCTGTCCAGAGCCCTGGTGCAGTGTAGCTCCCACAGGGCAAGGGTGGTGCTGAGCTGGGCCGA
TTATCTGCGGAGAGTGGCCCCAACCGCCCTGGCAACAGCCCTGGACGTGGGACTGTCTAATTGGAGCTTC
CTGTACGTGACCGTGAGCCTGTATACCATGACAAAGTCTAGCGCCGTGCTGTTTATCCTGATCTTCTCCC
TGATCTTTAAGCTGGAGGAGCTGAGGGCCGCCCTGGTGCTGGTGGTGCTGCTGATCGCAGGAGGCCTGTT
CATGTTTACCTACAAGTCCACACAGTTCAACGTGGAGGGATTTGCACTGGTGCTGGGAGCATCTTTTATC
GGCGGCATCAGATGGACCCTGACACAGATGCTGCTGCAGAAGGCCGAGCTGGGCCTGCAGAATCCCATCG
ATACCATGTTCCACCTGCAGCCCCTGATGTTTCTGGGCCTGTTCCCTCTGTTTGCCGTGTTCGAGGGCCT
GCACCTGTCCACCTCTGAGAAGATCTTCAGGTTTCAGGACACAGGACTGCTGCTGCGCGTGCTGGGAAGC
CTGTTCCTGGGAGGAATCCTGGCCTTTGGCCTGGGCTTTAGCGAGTTCCTGCTGGTGTCCAGGACCTCCT
CTCTGACACTGTCTATCGCCGGCATCTTCAAGGAGGTGTGCACACTGCTGCTGGCAGCACACCTGCTGGG
CGACCAGATCTCCCTGCTGAACTGGCTGGGCTTTGCCCTGTGCCTGTCCGGCATCTCTCTGCACGTGGCC
CTGAAGGCCCTGCACTCCAGGGGCGACGGAGGACCAAAGGCCCTGAAGGGACTGGGAAGCTCCCCAGATC
TGGAGCTGCTGCTGCGGTCTAGCCAGAGAGAGGAGGGCGACAATGAGGAGGAGGAGTATTTCGTGGCCCA
GGGCCAGCAGTAAGACCCAGCTTTCTTGTACAAAGTTGGCATTATAAGAAAGCATTGCTTATCAATTTGT
TGCAACGAACAGGTCACTATCAGTCAAAATAAAATCATTATTTGCCATCCAGCTGATATCCCCTATAGTG
AGTCGTATTACATGGTCATAGCTGTTTCCTGGCAGCTCTGGCCCGTGTCTCAAAATCTCTGATGTTACAT
TGCACAAGATAAAAATATATCATCATGAACAATAAAACTGTCTGCTTACATAAACAGTAATACAAGGGGT
GTTATGAGCCATATTCAACGGGAAACGTCGAGGCCGCGATTAAATTCCAACATGGATGCTGATTTATATG
GGTATAAATGGGCTCGCGATAATGTCGGGCAATCAGGTGCGACAATCTATCGCTTGTATGGGAAGCCCGA
TGCGCCAGAGTTGTTTCTGAAACATGGCAAAGGTAGCGTTGCCAATGATGTTACAGATGAGATGGTCAGA
CTAAACTGGCTGACGGAATTTATGCCTCTTCCGACCATCAAGCATTTTATCCGTACTCCTGATGATGCAT
GGTTACTCACCACTGCGATCCCCGGAAAAACAGCATTCCAGGTATTAGAAGAATATCCTGATTCAGGTGA
AAATATTGTTGATGCGCTGGCAGTGTTCCTGCGCCGGTTGCATTCGATTCCTGTTTGTAATTGTCCTTTT
AACAGCGATCGCGTATTTCGTCTCGCTCAGGCGCAATCACGAATGAATAACGGTTTGGTTGATGCGAGTG
ATTTTGATGACGAGCGTAATGGCTGGCCTGTTGAACAAGTCTGGAAAGAAATGCATAAACTTTTGCCATT
CTCACCGGATTCAGTCGTCACTCATGGTGATTTCTCACTTGATAACCTTATTTTTGACGAGGGGAAATTA
ATAGGTTGTATTGATGTTGGACGAGTCGGAATCGCAGACCGATACCAGGATCTTGCCATCCTATGGAACT
GCCTCGGTGAGTTTTCTCCTTCATTACAGAAACGGCTTTTTCAAAAATATGGTATTGATAATCCTGATAT
GAATAAATTGCAGTTTCATTTGATGCTCGATGAGTTTTTCTAATCAGAATTGGTTAATTGGTTGTAACAC
TGGCAGAGCATTACGCTGACTTGACGGGACGGCGCAAGCTCATGACCAAAATCCCTTAACGTGAGTTACG
CGTCGTTCCACTGAGCGTCAGACCCCGTAGAAAAGATCAAAGGATCTTCTTGAGATCCTTTTTTTCTGCG
CGTAATCTGCTGCTTGCAAACAAAAAAACCACCGCTACCAGCGGTGGTTTGTTTGCCGGATCAAGAGCTA
CCAACTCTTTTTCCGAAGGTAACTGGCTTCAGCAGAGCGCAGATACCAAATACTGTTCTTCTAGTGTAGC
CGTAGTTAGGCCACCACTTCAAGAACTCTGTAGCACCGCCTACATACCTCGCTCTGCTAATCCTGTTACC
AGTGGCTGCTGCCAGTGGCGATAAGTCGTGTCTTACCGGGTTGGACTCAAGACGATAGTTACCGGATAAG
GCGCAGCGGTCGGGCTGAACGGGGGGTTCGTGCACACAGCCCAGCTTGGAGCGAACGACCTACACCGAAC
TGAGATACCTACAGCGTGAGCTATGAGAAAGCGCCACGCTTCCCGAAGGGAGAAAGGCGGACAGGTATCC
GGTAAGCGGCAGGGTCGGAACAGGAGAGCGCACGAGGGAGCTTCCAGGGGGAAACGCCTGGTATCTTTAT
AGTCCTGTCGGGTTTCGCCACCTCTGACTTGAGCGTCGATTTTTGTGATGCTCGTCAGGGGGGCGGAGCC
TATGGAAAAACGCCAGCAACGCGGCCTTTTTACGGTTCCTGGCCTTTTGCTGGCCTTTTGCTCACATGTT
CTTTCCTGCGTTATCCCCTGATTCTGTGGATAACCGTATTACCGCCTTTGAGTGAGCTGATACCGCTCGC
CGCAGCCGAACGACCGAGCGCAGCGAGTCAGTGAGCGAGGAAGCGGAAGAGCGCCCAATACGCAAACCGC
CTCTCCCCGCGCGTTGGCCGATTCATTAATGCAGCTGGCACGACAGGTTTCCCGACTGGAAAGCGGGCAG
TGAGCGCAACGCAATTAATACGCGTACCGCTAGCCAGGAAGAGTTTGTAGAAACGCAAAAAGGCCATCCG
TCAGGATGGCCTTCTGCTTAGTTTGATGCCTGGCAGTTCCCTACTCTCGCGTTAACGCTAGCATGGATGT
TTTCCCAGTCACGACGTTGTAAAACGACGGCCAGTCTTAAGCTCGGGCCC
