>Addgene plasmid #161312 | pDONR221-SLC35C2_STOP | depositor partial sequence | sequence record 312559 | Codon-optimized ORF of SLC35C2
ATGGGCCGGTGGGCACTGGATGTGGCCTTCCTGTGGAAGGCCGTGCTGACCCTGGGACTGGTGCTGCTGT
ACTATTGCTTCTCTATCGGCATCACCTTTTACAACAAGTGGCTGACAAAGAGCTTCCACTTTCCTCTTTT
CATGACCATGCTTCATTTGGCTGTGATCTTCCTGTTTAGCGCCCTGTCCAGAGCCCTGGTGCAGTGTAGC
TCCCACAGGGCAAGGGTGGTGCTGAGCTGGGCCGATTATCTGCGGAGAGTGGCCCCAACCGCCCTGGCAA
CAGCCCTGGACGTGGGACTGTCTAATTGGAGCTTCCTGTACGTGACCGTGAGCCTGTATACCATGACAAA
GTCTAGCGCCGTGCTGTTTATCCTGATCTTCTCCCTGATCTTTAAGCTGGAGGAGCTGAGGGCCGCCCTG
GTGCTGGTGGTGCTGCTGATCGCAGGAGGCCTGTTCATGTTTACCTACAAGTCCACACAGTTCAACGTGG
AGGGATTTGCACTGGTGCTGGGAGCATCTTTTATCGGCGGCATCAGATGGACCCTGACACAGATGCTGCT
GCAGAAGGCCGAGCTGGGCCTGCAGAATCCCATCGATACCATGTTCCACCTGCAGCCCCTGATGTTTCTG
GGCCTGTTCCCTCTGTTTGCCGTGTTCGAGGGCCTGCACCTGTCCACCTCTGAGAAGATCTTCAGGTTTC
AGGACACAGGACTGCTGCTGCGCGTGCTGGGAAGCCTGTTCCTGGGAGGAATCCTGGCCTTTGGCCTGGG
CTTTAGCGAGTTCCTGCTGGTGTCCAGGACCTCCTCTCTGACACTGTCTATCGCCGGCATCTTCAAGGAG
GTGTGCACACTGCTGCTGGCAGCACACCTGCTGGGCGACCAGATCTCCCTGCTGAACTGGCTGGGCTTTG
CCCTGTGCCTGTCCGGCATCTCTCTGCACGTGGCCCTGAAGGCCCTGCACTCCAGGGGCGACGGAGGACC
AAAGGCCCTGAAGGGACTGGGAAGCTCCCCAGATCTGGAGCTGCTGCTGCGGTCTAGCCAGAGAGAGGAG
GGCGACAATGAGGAGGAGGAGTATTTCGTGGCCCAGGGCCAGCAGTAA
